Addgene plasmid #107637: Ddo_sfrp-1
Purpose: In situ hybridization and RNAi studies in planarians
Depositing lab: Alejandro Sánchez. Depositing organization: Stowers Institute for Medical Research. Publication: Hands-On Classroom Activities for Exploring Regeneration and Stem Cell Biology with Planarians. Accorsi A, Williams MM, Ross EJ, Robb SMC, Elliott SA, Tu KC, Sanchez Alvarado A. The American Biology Teacher 79(3):208-223. Mar 2017. 10.1525/abt.2017.79.3.208.
Backbone
  Vector backbone: pPR-T4P
  Backbone size w/o insert (bp): 2636
  Vector type: RNAi ; In situ hybridization
Growth in bacteria
  Bacterial resistance: Kanamycin, 50 μg/mL
  Growth temperature: 37°C
  Growth strain: DH5alpha
  Copy number: Unknown
Gene/Insert
  Gene/Insert name: sfrp-1
  Species: Dugesia dorotocephala
  Insert size (bp): 903
  Cloning method: Ligation Independent Cloning
Terms and licenses: Academic/Nonprofit Terms; Industry Terms: Not Available to Industry
How to cite: Ddo_sfrp-1 was a gift from Alejandro Sánchez (Addgene plasmid # 107637 ; http://n2t.net/addgene:107637 ; RRID:Addgene_107637)
