[The description below was written by a language model from this plasmid's Addgene catalogue record and pLannotate feature annotations shown in this document.]
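Description:
Ddo_sfrp-1 is a small bacterial plasmid built on the pPR-T4P backbone, a vector designed for producing RNA from a cloned cDNA fragment for planarian RNAi and in situ hybridization experiments. It carries a 903 bp fragment of sfrp-1 from the planarian Dugesia dorotocephala, inserted by ligation-independent cloning. The plasmid is propagated in E. coli through a high-copy ColE1/pUC-type origin and selected with kanamycin via an aminoglycoside phosphotransferase (KanR) gene. The sequenced record is about 3.4 kb, slightly less than the sum of the catalogued backbone and insert sizes, which may reflect loss of a stuffer segment during cloning, though the record does not say so.

The insert itself is not annotated in the feature table, but it evidently lies in the unannotated interval between a forward-facing T7 promoter with an adjacent pBluescript MCS fragment and a reverse-facing T7 promoter on the other side. These convergent T7 promoters allow both strands of the fragment to be transcribed, giving complementary RNAs that anneal into double-stranded RNA for RNAi. T7 terminators placed just outside each promoter stop each transcript after it has crossed the insert, limiting read-through into the backbone. A third T7 promoter lies just beyond the downstream terminator. The flanking promoter arrangement also supports preparation of riboprobes for in situ hybridization, although the record does not detail how strand-specific probes are made. Remnants of lacI and lacZα and the rrnB T1 and T2 terminators are backbone leftovers. The construct was deposited as part of a set of classroom resources for exploring regeneration and stem cell biology in planarians.
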