Features (pLannotate 1.2.2; 12 found; start..end, strand, type, name):
     24..71      -  terminator     T7 terminator: transcription terminator for bacteriophage T7 RNA polymerase
     76..94      +  promoter       T7 promoter: promoter for bacteriophage T7 RNA polymerase
    128..174     +  misc_feature   MCS (fragment): pBluescript multiple cloning site
   1052..1070    -  promoter       T7 promoter: promoter for bacteriophage T7 RNA polymerase
   1077..1120    +  terminator     T7 terminator (fragment): transcription terminator for bacteriophage T7 RNA polymerase
   1128..1146    -  promoter       T7 promoter: promoter for bacteriophage T7 RNA polymerase
   1280..2089    +  CDS            KanR: aminoglycoside phosphotransferase; aph(3')-Ia; confers resistance to kanamycin in bacteria or G418 (Geneticin®) in eukaryotes
   2236..2824    +  rep_origin     ori: high-copy-number ColE1/pMB1/pBR322/pUC origin of replication
   3007..3099    +  CDS            lacI (fragment): lac repressor; lacI; The lac repressor binds to the lac operator to inhibit transcription in E. coli. This inhibition can be relieved by adding lactose or isopropyl-β-D-thiogalactopyranoside (IPTG).
   3154..3181    -  terminator     rrnB T2 terminator: transcription terminator T2 from the E. coli rrnB gene
   3313..3356    +  terminator     rrnB T1 terminator: Escherichia coli rrnB; transcription terminator T1 from the E. coli rrnB gene
   3403..17      -  CDS            lacZα (fragment) (across the origin): LacZα fragment of β-galactosidase; lacZ fragment
>Addgene plasmid #107637 | Ddo_sfrp-1 | addgene full sequence | sequence record 208829 | Addgene NGS Result
GTAAAACGACGGCCAGTCTTAAGCAAAAAACCCCTCAAGACCCGTTTAGAGGCCCCAAGGGGTTATGCTA
GGAAGTAATACGACTCACTATAGGGAGACCGGCAGATCTGATATCATCGATGAATTCGAGCTCCACCGCG
GTGGCGGCCGCTCTAGAACTAGTGGATCCACCGGTTCCATGGCTAGCGGCATTACCATCCCGGGTTATAC
GACGGATCAATGTTACAAAGTTCCCGAAAACTTTTCAATGTGTCATAATGTTGGTTATAACAAAATGGTT
CTACCTAATTTTATACAACACGAGTATATGGAAGAAGCGATAGCTCATTCTCGAGTATGGTTAAGTCTAG
TTAAGTCTCAATGTCATCTTGATGTGAGAAAGTTTTTGTGTTCTTTATATGCTCCTGTATGTATTACAAA
TAAAAGAATACAAAAAGTTCCCCCATGTCGAGAACTATGCATAATTGTCAAGGAAGCTTGTTTACCAAGT
ATGAAGATGTACGGCTTTAACTGGCCGGAGATTATGAAATGTTCCAAATTTCCACCAGTACAAAATGCAT
TATGTATACCGAAAACAACAGTGAAAAAAAAAAATTGTGAATTATGTGTTAAAAATGCGCCTTACGAAGT
GATAGCAAATAGATTTTGTTTATCTCCCATAGTAATAAGGGCTAAAATCAAACGAATTATTCCCAAAGAA
TCGGGGTTTCAAATAGTTTTGCATCAAAAATCCAAATTTTTAAAATTTCAATCAAATTCTAGTCGGGATT
CCGTCAATTTATGGCTGAAATGTAATTGTTTGAATCTGAAATTTCAGCAAAGAGCCCTTCGAGGAAGGTG
GATCATCATGGCTCGAATCGTCGAAGATAGATTTGTTGTGAATTTCATTTCCAAATGGAAAAAAAAGAAA
GAGGAATTTAAAAATTCTATTAGAATTATTCAGAAATTCGGAAATGTTGTTTGTAAATCGAAGCTTAAGG
ATGGCATAAGTCTCCAGGAACGATATGTGGCCTATACGGGTAGAATTGGCCGGGCCCGGTACCCAATTCG
CCCTATAGTGAGTCGTATTACTTCCACATAACCCCTTGGGGCCTCTAAACGGGTCTTGAGGGGTTTTTTG
AGGATCCCCTATAGTGAGTCGTATTACATGGTCATAGCTGTTTCCTGGCAGCTCTGGCCCGTGTCTCAAA
ATCTCTGATGTTACATTGCACAAGATAAAAATATATCATCATGAACAATAAAACTGTCTGCTTACATAAA
CAGTAATACAAGGGGTGTTATGAGCCATATTCAACGGGAAACGTCGAGGCCGCGATTAAATTCCAACATG
GATGCTGATTTATATGGGTATAAATGGGCTCGCGATAATGTCGGGCAATCAGGTGCGACAATCTATCGCT
TGTATGGGAAGCCCGATGCGCCAGAGTTGTTTCTGAAACATGGCAAAGGTAGCGTTGCCAATGATGTTAC
AGATGAGATGGTCAGACTAAACTGGCTGACGGAATTTATGCCTCTTCCGACCATCAAGCATTTTATCCGT
ACTCCTGATGATGCATGGTTACTCACCACTGCGATCCCCGGAAAAACAGCATTCCAGGTATTAGAAGAAT
ATCCTGATTCAGGTGAAAATATTGTTGATGCGCTGGCAGTGTTCCTGCGCCGGTTGCATTCGATTCCTGT
TTGTAATTGTCCTTTTAACAGCGATCGCGTATTTCGTCTCGCTCAGGCGCAATCACGAATGAATAACGGT
TTGGTTGATGCGAGTGATTTTGATGACGAGCGTAATGGCTGGCCTGTTGAACAAGTCTGGAAAGAAATGC
ATAAACTTTTGCCATTCTCACCGGATTCAGTCGTCACTCATGGTGATTTCTCACTTGATAACCTTATTTT
TGACGAGGGGAAATTAATAGGTTGTATTGATGTTGGACGAGTCGGAATCGCAGACCGATACCAGGATCTT
GCCATCCTATGGAACTGCCTCGGTGAGTTTTCTCCTTCATTACAGAAACGGCTTTTTCAAAAATATGGTA
TTGATAATCCTGATATGAATAAATTGCAGTTTCATTTGATGCTCGATGAGTTTTTCTAATCAGAATTGGT
TAATTGGTTGTAACACTGGCAGAGCATTACGCTGACTTGACGGGACGGCGCAAGCTCATGACCAAAATCC
CTTAACGTGAGTTACGCGTCGTTCCACTGAGCGTCAGACCCCGTAGAAAAGATCAAAGGATCTTCTTGAG
ATCCTTTTTTTCTGCGCGTAATCTGCTGCTTGCAAACAAAAAAACCACCGCTACCAGCGGTGGTTTGTTT
GCCGGATCAAGAGCTACCAACTCTTTTTCCGAAGGTAACTGGCTTCAGCAGAGCGCAGATACCAAATACT
GTTCTTCTAGTGTAGCCGTAGTTAGGCCACCACTTCAAGAACTCTGTAGCACCGCCTACATACCTCGCTC
TGCTAATCCTGTTACCAGTGGCTGCTGCCAGTGGCGATAAGTCGTGTCTTACCGGGTTGGACTCAAGACG
ATAGTTACCGGATAAGGCGCAGCGGTCGGGCTGAACGGGGGGTTCGTGCACACAGCCCAGCTTGGAGCGA
ACGACCTACACCGAACTGAGATACCTACAGCGTGAGCTATGAGAAAGCGCCACGCTTCCCGAAGGGAGAA
AGGCGGACAGGTATCCGGTAAGCGGCAGGGTCGGAACAGGAGAGCGCACGAGGGAGCTTCCAGGGGGAAA
CGCCTGGTATCTTTATAGTCCTGTCGGGTTTCGCCACCTCTGACTTGAGCGTCGATTTTTGTGATGCTCG
TCAGGGGGGCGGAGCCTATGGAAAAACGCCAGCAACGCGGCCTTTTTACGGTTCCTGGCCTTTTGCTGGC
CTTTTGCTCACATGTTCTTTCCTGCGTTATCCCCTGATTCTGTGGATAACCGTATTACCGCCTTTGAGTG
AGCTGATACCGCTCGCCGCAGCCGAACGACCGAGCGCAGCGAGTCAGTGAGCGAGGAAGCGGAAGAGCGC
CCAATACGCAAACCGCCTCTCCCCGCGCGTTGGCCGATTCATTAATGCAGCTGGCACGACAGGTTTCCCG
ACTGGAAAGCGGGCAGTGAGCGCAACGCAATTAATACGCGTACCGCTAGCCAGGAAGAGTTTGTAGAAAC
GCAAAAAGGCCATCCGTCAGGATGGCCTTCTGCTTAGTTTGATGCCTGGCAGTTTATGGCGGGCGTCCTG
CCCGCCACCCTCCGGGCCGTTGCTTCACAACGTTCAAATCCGCTCCCGGCGGATTTGTCCTACTCAGGAG
AGCGTTCACCGACAAACAACAGATAAAACGAAAGGCCCAGTCTTCCGACTGAGCCTTTCGTTTTATTTGA
TGCCTGGCAGTTCCCTACTCTCGCGTTAACGCTAGCATGGATGTTTTCCCAGTCACGACGTT
